Addgene plasmid #12177: pIS2
Purpose: (Empty Backbone)
Depositing lab: David Bartel. Depositing organization: Whitehead Institute for Biomedical Research. Publication: The widespread impact of mammalian MicroRNAs on mRNA repression and evolution. Farh KK, Grimson A, Jan C, Lewis BP, Johnston WK, Lim LP, Burge CB, Bartel DP. Science. 2005 Dec 16. 310(5755):1817-21. 10.1126/science.1121158 PubMed 16308420.
Backbone
  Vector backbone: pIS2
  Backbone manufacturer: David Bartel Lab
  Backbone size (bp): 3745
  Vector type: Mammalian Expression, Luciferase
Growth in bacteria
  Bacterial resistance: Ampicillin, 100 μg/mL
  Growth temperature: 37°C
  Growth strain: DH5alpha
  Copy number: High Copy
Gene/Insert
  Gene/Insert name: None
  Cloning method: Restriction Enzyme
  Sequencing primers: 5′ EBV rev primer (GTGGTTTGTCCAAACTCATC)
Terms and licenses: Academic/Nonprofit Terms; Industry Terms: Not Available to Industry
Depositor comments: pIS2 was derived from pRL-SV40. More cloning sites have been added (the lower case is the pRL-SV40 and the caps is the new sequence that has been inserted): gaacaataattctagGAGCTCTATACCGGTCTCGATATCACTACTAGTGTtctagagcggccgct . The plasmid contains a renilla luciferase reporter driven by the SV40 early enhancer/promoter. Search Addgene's vector database for more information on pRL-SV40 from Promega.
How to cite: pIS2 was a gift from David Bartel (Addgene plasmid # 12177 ; http://n2t.net/addgene:12177 ; RRID:Addgene_12177)
