[The description below was written by a language model from this plasmid's Addgene catalogue record and pLannotate feature annotations shown in this document.]
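Description:
pIS2 is an empty mammalian expression and luciferase reporter backbone of about 3.7 kb, derived from the commercial Renilla control vector pRL-SV40. It is propagated in E. coli as a high-copy plasmid through a ColE1/pUC-type origin of replication and is selected with ampicillin via a β-lactamase gene driven by its own bla promoter. The record lists no mammalian selection marker, so the plasmid is suited to transient transfection rather than stable line generation.

The expression unit begins with the SV40 enhancer and early promoter, which spans the numbering origin of the circular sequence. This is followed by a chimeric β-globin/immunoglobulin heavy chain intron that promotes efficient processing and expression of the transcript. A T7 promoter sits just upstream of the coding region and would allow in vitro transcription of the reporter. The Renilla reniformis luciferase (Rluc) open reading frame comes next, and the SV40 poly(A) signal terminates the unit. The short adjacent large T antigen fragment annotation is simply part of that SV40-derived segment.

The modification that distinguishes pIS2 from its parent is a short synthetic linker inserted between the end of the Rluc coding sequence and the polyadenylation signal. According to the depositor, this adds further restriction sites for cloning. Sequences placed there by restriction cloning become part of the reporter mRNA's 3′ untranslated region. The associated publication concerns microRNA-mediated mRNA repression, which suggests the vector is used to test candidate 3′ UTR fragments or microRNA target sites by their effect on Renilla luciferase output. The record itself states the purpose only as an empty backbone.
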