Features (pLannotate 1.2.2; 9 found; start..end, strand, type, name):
    316..448     +  intron         chimeric intron: chimera between introns from human β-globin and immunoglobulin heavy chain genes
    493..511     +  promoter       T7 promoter: promoter for bacteriophage T7 RNA polymerase
    521..1456    +  CDS            Rluc: luciferase from the anthozoan coelenterate Renilla reniformis (sea pansy)
   1528..1649    -  polyA_signal   SV40 poly(A) signal: SV40 polyadenylation signal
   1672..1740    -  CDS            large T antigen (fragment): large T antigen from SV40 (simian virus 40)
   1782..1886    +  promoter       AmpR promoter: bla
   1887..2747    +  CDS            AmpR: β-lactamase; bla; confers resistance to ampicillin, carbenicillin, and related antibiotics
   2918..3506    +  rep_origin     ori: high-copy-number ColE1/pMB1/pBR322/pUC origin of replication
   3635..246     +  promoter       SV40 promoter (across the origin): SV40 enhancer and early promoter
>Addgene plasmid #12177 | pIS2 | addgene full sequence | sequence record 274072 | Addgene NGS Result
AGGTGTGGAAAGTCCCCAGGCTCCCCAGCAGGCAGAAGTATGCAAAGCATGCATCTCAATTAGTCAGCAA
CCATAGTCCCGCCCCTAACTCCGCCCATCCCGCCCCTAACTCCGCCCAGTTCCGCCCATTCTCCGCCCCA
TGGCTGACTAATTTTTTTTATTTATGCAGAGGCCGAGGCCGCCTCGGCCTCTGAGCTATTCCAGAAGTAG
TGAGGAGGCTTTTTTGGAGGCCTAGGCTTTTGCAAAAAGCTTGATTCTTCTGACACAACAGTCTCGAACT
TAAGCTGCAGAAGTTGGTCGTGAGGCACTGGGCAGGTAAGTATCAAGGTTACAAGACAGGTTTAAGGAGA
CCAATAGAAACTGGGCTTGTCGAGACAGAGAAGACTCTTGCGTTTCTGATAGGCACCTATTGGTCTTACT
GACATCCACTTTGCCTTTCTCTCCACAGGTGTCCACTCCCAGTTCAATTACAGCTCTTAAGGCTAGAGTA
CTTAATACGACTCACTATAGGCTAGCCACCATGACTTCGAAAGTTTATGATCCAGAACAAAGGAAACGGA
TGATAACTGGTCCGCAGTGGTGGGCCAGATGTAAACAAATGAATGTTCTTGATTCATTTATTAATTATTA
TGATTCAGAAAAACATGCAGAAAATGCTGTTATTTTTTTACATGGTAACGCGGCCTCTTCTTATTTATGG
CGACATGTTGTGCCACATATTGAGCCAGTAGCGCGGTGTATTATACCAGACCTTATTGGTATGGGCAAAT
CAGGCAAATCTGGTAATGGTTCTTATAGGTTACTTGATCATTACAAATATCTTACTGCATGGTTTGAACT
TCTTAATTTACCAAAGAAGATCATTTTTGTCGGCCATGATTGGGGTGCTTGTTTGGCATTTCATTATAGC
TATGAGCATCAAGATAAGATCAAAGCAATAGTTCACGCTGAAAGTGTAGTAGATGTGATTGAATCATGGG
ATGAATGGCCTGATATTGAAGAAGATATTGCGTTGATCAAATCTGAAGAAGGAGAAAAAATGGTTTTGGA
GAATAACTTCTTCGTGGAAACCATGTTGCCATCAAAAATCATGAGAAAGTTAGAACCAGAAGAATTTGCA
GCATATCTTGAACCATTCAAAGAGAAAGGTGAAGTTCGTCGTCCAACATTATCATGGCCTCGTGAAATCC
CGTTAGTAAAAGGTGGTAAACCTGACGTTGTACAAATTGTTAGGAATTATAATGCTTATCTACGTGCAAG
TGATGATTTACCAAAAATGTTTATTGAATCGGACCCAGGATTCTTTTCCAATGCTATTGTTGAAGGTGCC
AAGAAGTTTCCTAATACTGAATTTGTCAAAGTAAAAGGTCTTCATTTTTCGCAAGAAGATGCACCTGATG
AAATGGGAAAATATATCAAATCGTTCGTTGAGCGAGTTCTCAAAAATGAACAATAATTCTAGGAGCTCTA
TACCGGTCTCGATATCACTACTAGTTGTTCTAGAGCGGCCGCTTCGAGCAGACATGATAAGATACATTGA
TGAGTTTGGACAAACCACAACTAGAATGCAGTGAAAAAAATGCTTTATTTGTGAAATTTGTGATGCTATT
GCTTTATTTGTAACCATTATAAGCTGCAATAAACAAGTTAACAACAACAATTGCATTCATTTTATGTTTC
AGGTTCAGGGGGAGGTGTGGGAGGTTTTTTAAAGCAAGTAAAACCTCTACAAATGTGGTAAAATCGATAA
GGATCCAGGTGGCACTTTTCGGGGAAATGTGCGCGGAACCCCTATTTGTTTATTTTTCTAAATACATTCA
AATATGTATCCGCTCATGAGACAATAACCCTGATAAATGCTTCAATAATATTGAAAAAGGAAGAGTATGA
GTATTCAACATTTCCGTGTCGCCCTTATTCCCTTTTTTGCGGCATTTTGCCTTCCTGTTTTTGCTCACCC
AGAAACGCTGGTGAAAGTAAAAGATGCTGAAGATCAGTTGGGTGCACGAGTGGGTTACATCGAACTGGAT
CTCAACAGCGGTAAGATCCTTGAGAGTTTTCGCCCCGAAGAACGTTTTCCAATGATGAGCACTTTTAAAG
TTCTGCTATGTGGCGCGGTATTATCCCGTATTGACGCCGGGCAAGAGCAACTCGGTCGCCGCATACACTA
TTCTCAGAATGACTTGGTTGAGTACTCACCAGTCACAGAAAAGCATCTTACGGATGGCATGACAGTAAGA
GAATTATGCAGTGCTGCCATAACCATGAGTGATAACACTGCGGCCAACTTACTTCTGACAACGATCGGAG
GACCGAAGGAGCTAACCGCTTTTTTGCACAACATGGGGGATCATGTAACTCGCCTTGATCGTTGGGAACC
GGAGCTGAATGAAGCCATACCAAACGACGAGCGTGACACCACGATGCCTGTAGCAATGGCAACAACGTTG
CGCAAACTATTAACTGGCGAACTACTTACTCTAGCTTCCCGGCAACAATTAATAGACTGGATGGAGGCGG
ATAAAGTTGCAGGACCACTTCTGCGCTCGGCCCTTCCGGCTGGCTGGTTTATTGCTGATAAATCTGGAGC
CGGTGAGCGTGGGTCTCGCGGTATCATTGCAGCACTGGGGCCAGATGGTAAGCCCTCCCGTATCGTAGTT
ATCTACACGACGGGGAGTCAGGCAACTATGGATGAACGAAATAGACAGATCGCTGAGATAGGTGCCTCAC
TGATTAAGCATTGGTAACTGTCAGACCAAGTTTACTCATATATACTTTAGATTGATTTAAAACTTCATTT
TTAATTTAAAAGGATCTAGGTGAAGATCCTTTTTGATAATCTCATGACCAAAATCCCTTAACGTGAGTTT
TCGTTCCACTGAGCGTCAGACCCCGTAGAAAAGATCAAAGGATCTTCTTGAGATCCTTTTTTTCTGCGCG
TAATCTGCTGCTTGCAAACAAAAAAACCACCGCTACCAGCGGTGGTTTGTTTGCCGGATCAAGAGCTACC
AACTCTTTTTCCGAAGGTAACTGGCTTCAGCAGAGCGCAGATACCAAATACTGTTCTTCTAGTGTAGCCG
TAGTTAGGCCACCACTTCAAGAACTCTGTAGCACCGCCTACATACCTCGCTCTGCTAATCCTGTTACCAG
TGGCTGCTGCCAGTGGCGATAAGTCGTGTCTTACCGGGTTGGACTCAAGACGATAGTTACCGGATAAGGC
GCAGCGGTCGGGCTGAACGGGGGGTTCGTGCACACAGCCCAGCTTGGAGCGAACGACCTACACCGAACTG
AGATACCTACAGCGTGAGCTATGAGAAAGCGCCACGCTTCCCGAAGGGAGAAAGGCGGACAGGTATCCGG
TAAGCGGCAGGGTCGGAACAGGAGAGCGCACGAGGGAGCTTCCAGGGGGAAACGCCTGGTATCTTTATAG
TCCTGTCGGGTTTCGCCACCTCTGACTTGAGCGTCGATTTTTGTGATGCTCGTCAGGGGGGCGGAGCCTA
TGGAAAAACGCCAGCAACGCGGCCTTTTTACGGTTCCTGGCCTTTTGCTGGCCTTTTGCTCACATGGCTC
GACAGATCTGCGCAGCACCATGGCCTGAAATAACCTCTGAAAGAGGAACTTGGTTAGGTACCTTCTGAGG
CGGAAAGAACCAGCTGTGGAATGTGTGTCAGTTAGGGTGTGGAAAGTCCCCAGGCTCCCCAGCAGGCAGA
AGTATGCAAAGCATGCATCTCAATTAGTCAGCAACC
